>Addgene plasmid #14086 | pDESTFLAGHApuro3-Ago Chi-c | addgene partial sequence | sequence record 20255 | T7 5'-TAATACGACTCACTATAGGG-3'
CGATCCATCGATAGTGTGGTGGAATTCTGATCGCCGCCGCCATGGACTACAAGGACGACGATGACAAGTA
CCCTTATGACGTGCCCGATTACGCTTTGAACCAGATATCAACAAGTTTGTACAAAAAAGCAGGCTCCACC
ATGGGAACCAATTCAGTCGACTGGATCCGGATGGAAGCGGGACCCTCGGGAGCAGCTGCGGGCGCTTACC
TGCCCCCCCTGCAGCAGGTGTTCCAGGCACCTCGCCGGCCTGGCATTGGCACTGTGGGGAAACCAATCAA
GCTCCTGGCCAATTACTTTGAGGTGGACATCCCCAAGATCGACGTGTACCACTACGAGGTGGACATCAAG
CCGGATAAGTGTCCCCGTAGAGTCAACCGGGAAGTGGT
