[The description below was written by a language model from this plasmid's Addgene catalogue record.]
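Description:
pDESTFLAGHApuro3-Ago Chi-c is a mammalian expression plasmid built on the pDESTFLAGHApuro3 Gateway destination backbone (about 5.4 kb without insert). It is maintained in E. coli as a high-copy plasmid under ampicillin selection, and it carries a puromycin marker that allows selection of transfected mammalian cells, including the derivation of stable lines. The record contains no feature table, so the promoter driving the insert, the polyadenylation signal, the bacterial origin and the arrangement of the puromycin cassette are not stated.

The payload is a roughly 2.6 kb human Argonaute coding sequence designated "Ago Chimera-c", introduced by Gateway recombination, with the recombination sites flanking the insert retained. The name indicates a chimeric Argonaute protein, one of a lettered series, but the record does not specify which Argonaute family members or domains were combined or where the junctions lie. The backbone supplies a tandem FLAG/HA epitope tag fused to the N terminus of the protein. This tag permits detection by immunoblotting and one- or two-step affinity purification of the tagged protein and its associated complexes from cell lysates.

The associated publication concerns the structure of an Argonaute protein and its implications for RISC-mediated mRNA cleavage. In that context, the construct is most plausibly used to express a tagged chimeric human Argonaute in cultured cells and to test how swapped regions affect RNA-guided target cleavage or related activities, although the record itself does not describe the specific experiments.
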