Addgene plasmid #14086: pDESTFLAGHApuro3-Ago Chi-c
Depositing lab: Thomas Tuschl. Depositing organization: Rockefeller University. Publication: Crystal structure of A. aeolicus argonaute, a site-specific DNA-guided endoribonuclease, provides insights into RISC-mediated mRNA cleavage. Yuan YR, Pei Y, Ma JB, Kuryavyi V, Zhadina M, Meister G, Chen HY, Dauter Z, Tuschl T, Patel DJ. Mol Cell. 2005 Aug 5. 19(3):405-19. 10.1016/j.molcel.2005.07.011 PubMed 16061186.
Backbone
  Vector backbone: pDESTFLAGHApuro3
  Backbone size w/o insert (bp): 5409
  Vector type: Mammalian Expression
  Selectable markers: Puromycin
Growth in bacteria
  Bacterial resistance: Ampicillin, 100 μg/mL
  Growth temperature: 37°C
  Growth strain: DH5alpha
  Copy number: High Copy
Gene/Insert
  Gene/Insert name: Ago Chi-c
  Species: H. sapiens (human)
  Insert size (bp): 2574
  Mutation: Ago Chimera-c
  Tag / fusion protein: FLAG/HA (N terminal on backbone)
  Cloning method: Gateway Cloning; 5′ cloning site Gateway (not destroyed); 3′ cloning site Gateway (not destroyed)
  Sequencing primers: 5′ n/a
Terms and licenses: Academic/Nonprofit Terms; Industry Terms: Not Available to Industry
How to cite: pDESTFLAGHApuro3-Ago Chi-c was a gift from Thomas Tuschl (Addgene plasmid # 14086 ; http://n2t.net/addgene:14086 ; RRID:Addgene_14086)
